>Addgene plasmid #155889 | RBM22 | addgene full sequence | sequence record 376716 | Addgene NGS Result
GGCTCCGGTGCCCGTCAGTGGGCAGAGCGCACATCGCCCACAGTCCCCGAGAAGTTGGGGGGAGGGGTCG
GCAATTGAACCGGTGCCTAGAGAAGGTGGCGCGGGGTAAACTGGGAAAGTGATGTCGTGTACTGGCTCCG
CCTTTTTCCCGAGGGTGGGGGAGAACCGTATATAAGTGCAGTAGTCGCCGTGAACGTTCTTTTTCGCAAC
GGGTTTGCCGCCAGAACACAGGTAAGTGCCGTGTGTGGTTCCCGCGGGCCTGGCCTCTTTACGGGTTATG
GCCCTTGCGTGCCTTGAATTACTTCCACCTGGCTGCAGTACGTGATTCTTGATCCCGAGCTTCGGGTTGG
AAGTGGGTGGGAGAGTTCGAGGCCTTGCGCTTAAGGAGCCCCTTCGCCTCGTGCTTGAGTTGAGGCCTGG
CCTGGGCGCTGGGGCCGCCGCGTGCGAATCTGGTGGCACCTTCGCGCCTGTCTCGCTGCTTTCGATAAGT
CTCTAGCCATTTAAAATTTTTGATGACCTGCTGCGACGCTTTTTTTCTGGCAAGATAGTCTTGTAAATGC
GGGCCAAGATCTGCACACTGGTATTTCGGTTTTTGGGGCCGCGGGCGGCGACGGGGCCCGTGCGTCCCAG
CGCACATGTTCGGCGAGGCGGGGCCTGCGAGCGCGGCCACCGAGAATCGGACGGGGGTAGTCTCAAGCTG
GCCGGCCTGCTCTGGTGCCTGGCCTCGCGCCGCCGTGTATCGCCCCGCCCTGGGCGGCAAGGCTGGCCCG
GTCGGCACCAGTTGCGTGAGCGGAAAGATGGCCGCTTCCCGGCCCTGCTGCAGGGAGCTCAAAATGGAGG
ACGCGGCGCTCGGGAGAGCGGGCGGGTGAGTCACCCACACAAAGGAAAAGGGCCTTTCCGTCCTCAGCCG
TCGCTTCATGTGACTCCACGGAGTACCGGGCGCCGTCCAGGCACCTCGATTAGTTCTCGAGCTTTTGGAG
TACGTCGTCTTTAGGTTGGGGGGAGGGGTTTTATGCGATGGAGTTTCCCCACACTGAGTGGGTGGAGACT
GAAGTTAGGCCAGCTTGGCACTTGATGTAATTCTCCTTGGAATTTGCCCTTTTTGAGTTTGGATCTTGGT
TCATTCTCAAGCCTCAGACAGTGGTTCAAAGTTTTTTTCTTCCATTTCAGGTGTCGTGAGGAATTAGCTT
GGTACTAATACGACTCACTATAGGGAGACCCAAGCTGGCTAGGTAAGCTTGGTACCGAGCTCGGATCCAC
TAGTCCAGTGTGGTGGAATTCTGCAGATATCAACAAGTTTGTACAAAAAAGCTGGCACCATGGCGACCTC
TCTGGGTTCCAACACCTACAACAGGCAGAACTGGGAGGATGCGGACTTCCCCATTCTGTGCCAGACATGT
CTTGGAGAAAACCCATATATCCGAATGACCAAAGAAAAGTATGGGAAGGAATGCAAAATCTGTGCCAGGC
CATTCACAGTGTTTCGCTGGTGCCCTGGAGTCCGCATGCGTTTCAAGAAGACTGAAGTGTGCCAAACCTG
CAGTAAATTGAAGAATGTCTGTCAGACCTGCCTCTTAGACCTAGAGTATGGCCTGCCCATCCAGGTTCGT
GACGCAGGATTGTCTTTTAAAGATGACATGCCAAAGTCAGATGTCAACAAAGAGTACTATACACAGAATA
TGGAGAGAGAGATTTCTAACTCTGATGGAACACGGCCAGTTGGCATGCTGGGGAAAGCCACATCTACCAG
TGACATGCTGCTCAAACTGGCCCGGACCACACCCTACTACAAAAGGAATCGACCCCACATTTGCTCCTTC
TGGGTGAAAGGAGAGTGTAAGAGAGGAGAGGAATGTCCATACAGACATGAGAAGCCTACAGATCCAGATG
ACCCCCTTGCTGATCAGAATATTAAAGACCGTTATTACGGAATCAATGATCCTGTAGCTGACAAGCTTCT
AAAGCGGGCTTCAACAATGCCTCGGCTGGACCCACCAGAGGATAAAACTATCACCACACTATATGTTGGT
GGTCTAGGTGATACCATTACTGAGACAGATTTAAGAAATCATTTCTACCAGTTCGGAGAGATCCGGACGA
TCACTGTTGTGCAGAGACAGCAGTGTGCTTTCATCCAGTTTGCCACACGGCAGGCTGCAGAAGTGGCTGC
TGAGAAGTCCTTTAATAAGTTGATTGTAAATGGCCGCAGACTGAATGTGAAATGGGGAAGATCCCAGGCA
GCCAGAGGAAAAGAAAAAGAGAAAGATGGAACTACAGACTCTGGGATCAAACTAGAACCTGTTCCAGGAT
TGCCAGGAGCTCTTCCTCCTCCTCCTGCAGCAGAAGAAGAAGCCTCTGCCAACTACTTCAACTTGCCCCC
AAGTGGTCCTCCAGCTGTGGTGAACATTGCTCTGCCACCGCCCCCTGGCATTGCTCCACCCCCACCCCCA
GGTTTTGGGCCACACATGTTCCACCCAATGGGACCACCCCCTCCTTTCATGCGGGCTCCAGGACCAATCC
ACTATCCTTCTCAGGACCCTCAGAGGATGGGAGCTCATGCTGGAAAACACAGCAGCCCCGGCGACCCAGC
TTTCTTGTACAAAGTGGTTGATATCCAGCACAGTGGCGGCCGCTCGAGTCTAGAGGGCCCGCGGTTCGAA
ACCAGCGGAGGCGGCGGAAGCGGGGGAGGAGGCAGCGGCGGAGGCGGCAGCGGGGGCGGCGGAAGCGCTA
CCGGTAAGCCTATCCCTAACCCTCTCCTCGGTCTCGATTCTACGCGTACCGGTATGGCTTCTAACTTTAC
TCAGTTCGTTCTCGTCGACAATGGCGGAACTGGCGACGTGACTGTCGCCCCAAGCAACTTCGCTAACGGG
GTCGCTGAATGGATCAGCTCTAACTCGCGATCACAGGCTTACAAAGTAACCTGTAGCGTTCGTCAGAGCT
CTGCGCAGAATCGCAAATACACCATCAAAGTCGAGGTGCCTAAAGTGGCAACCCAGACTGTTGGTGGTGA
AGAGCTTCCTGTAGCCGGATGGAGATCTTACTTAAATATGGAACTAACCATTCCAATTTTCGCCACGAAT
TCCGACTGCGAGCTTATTGTTAAGGCAATGCAAGGTCTCCTAAAAGATGGAAACCCGATTCCCTCGGCCA
TCGCGGCCAACTCCGGCATCTACGGAGGTGGAGGTGGATCTCGTACGGGTTAGTAATGAGTTTAAACCCG
CTGATCAGCCTCGACTGTGCCTTCTAGTTGCCAGCCATCTGTTGTTTGCCCCTCCCCCGTGCCTTCCTTG
ACCCTGGAAGGTGCCACTCCCACTGTCCTTTCCTAATAAAATGAGGAAATTGCATCGCATTGTCTGAGTA
GGTGTCATTCTATTCTGGGGGGTGGGGTGGGGCAGGACAGCAAGGGGGAGGATTGGGAAGACAATAGCAG
GCATGCTGGGGATGCGGTGGGCTCTATGGCTTCTGAGGCGGAAAGAACCAGCTGGGGCTCTAGGGGGTAT
CCCC
[124 nt withheld, positions 3505-3628]
C
[91 nt withheld, positions 3630-3720]
AGGGTGATGGTTCACGTACCTAGAAGTTCCTATTCCGAAGTTCCTATTCTCTAGAAAGTATAGGAACTTC
CTTGGCCAAAAAGCCTGAACTCACCGCGACGTCTGTCGAGAAGTTTCTGATCGAAAAGTTCGACAGCGTC
TCCGACCTGATGCAGCTCTCGGAGGGCGAAGAATCTCGTGCTTTCAGCTTCGATGTAGGAGGGCGTGGAT
ATGTCCTGCGGGTAAATAGCTGCGCCGATGGTTTCTACAAAGATCGTTATGTTTATCGGCACTTTGCATC
GGCCGCGCTCCCGATTCCGGAAGTGCTTGACATTGGGGAATTCAGCGAGAGCCTGACCTATTGCATCTCC
CGCCGTGCACAGGGTGTCACGTTGCAAGACCTGCCTGAAACCGAACTGCCCGCTGTTCTGCAGCCGGTCG
CGGAGGCCATGGATGCGATCGCTGCGGCCGATCTTAGCCAGACGAGCGGGTTCGGCCCATTCGGACCGCA
AGGAATCGGTCAATACACTACATGGCGTGATTTCATATGCGCGATTGCTGATCCCCATGTGTATCACTGG
CAAACTGTGATGGACGACACCGTCAGTGCGTCCGTCGCGCAGGCTCTCGATGAGCTGATGCTTTGGGCCG
AGGACTGCCCCGAAGTCCGGCACCTCGTGCACGCGGATTTCGGCTCCAACAATGTCCTGACGGACAATGG
CCGCATAACAGCGGTCATTGACTGGAGCGAGGCGATGTTCGGGGATTCCCAATACGAGGTCGCCAACATC
TTCTTCTGGAGGCCGTGGTTGGCTTGTATGGAGCAGCAGACGCGCTACTTCGAGCGGAGGCATCCGGAGC
TTGCAGGATCGCCGCGGCTCCGGGCGTATATGCTCCGCATTGGTCTTGACCAACTCTATCAGAGCTTGGT
TGACGGCAATTTCGATGATGCAGCTTGGGCGCAGGGTCGATGCGACGCAATCGTCCGATCCGGAGCCGGG
ACTGTCGGGCGTACACAAATCGCCCGCAGAAGCGCGGCCGTCTGGACCGATGGCTGTGTAGAAGTACTCG
CCGATAGTGGAAACCGACGCCCCAGCACTCGTCCGAGGGCAAAGGAATAGCACGTACTACGAGATTTCGA
TTCCACCGCCGCCTTCTATGAAAGGTTGGGCTTCGGAATCGTTTTCCGGGACGCCGGCTGGATGATCCTC
CAGCGCGGGGATCTCATGCTGGAGTTCTTCGCCCACCCCAACTTGTTTATTGCAGCTTATAATGGTTACA
AATAAAGCAATAGCATCACAAATTTCACAAATAAAGCATTTTTTTCACTGCATTCTAGTTGTGGTTTGTC
CAAACTCATCAATGTATCTTATCATGTCTGTATACCGTCGACCTCTAGCTAGAGCTTGGCGTAATCATGG
TCATAGCTGTTTCCTGTGTGAAATTGTTATCCGCTCACAATTCCACACAACATACGAGCCGGAAGCATAA
AGTGTAAAGCCTGGGGTGCCTAATGAGTGAGCTAACTCACATTAATTGCGTTGCGCTCACTGCCCGCTTT
CCAGTCGGGAAACCTGTCGTGCCAGCTGCATTAATGAATCGGCCAACGCGCGGGGAGAGGCGGTTTGCGT
ATTGGGCGCTCTTCCGCTTCCTCGCTCACTGACTCGCTGCGCTCGGTCGTTCGGCTGCGGCGAGCGGTAT
CAGCTCACTCAAAGGCGGTAATACGGTTATCCACAGAATCAGGGGATAACGCAGGAAAGAACATGTGAGC
AAAAGGCCAGCAAAAGGCCAGGAACCGTAAAAAGGCCGCGTTGCTGGCGTTTTTCCATAGGCTCCGCCCC
CCTGACGAGCATCACAAAAATCGACGCTCAAGTCAGAGGTGGCGAAACCCGACAGGACTATAAAGATACC
AGGCGTTTCCCCCTGGAAGCTCCCTCGTGCGCTCTCCTGTTCCGACCCTGCCGCTTACCGGATACCTGTC
CGCCTTTCTCCCTTCGGGAAGCGTGGCGCTTTCTCATAGCTCACGCTGTAGGTATCTCAGTTCGGTGTAG
GTCGTTCGCTCCAAGCTGGGCTGTGTGCACGAACCCCCCGTTCAGCCCGACCGCTGCGCCTTATCCGGTA
ACTATCGTCTTGAGTCCAACCCGGTAAGACACGACTTATCGCCACTGGCAGCAGCCACTGGTAACAGGAT
TAGCAGAGCGAGGTATGTAGGCGGTGCTACAGAGTTCTTGAAGTGGTGGCCTAACTACGGCTACACTAGA
AGAACAGTATTTGGTATCTGCGCTCTGCTGAAGCCAGTTACCTTCGGAAAAAGAGTTGGTAGCTCTTGAT
CCGGCAAACAAACCACCGCTGGTAGCGGTGGTTTTTTTGTTTGCAAGCAGCAGATTACGCGCAGAAAAAA
AGGATCTCAAGAAGATCCTTTGATCTTTTCTACGGGGTCTGACGCTCAGTGGAACGAAAACTCACGTTAA
GGGATTTTGGTCATGAGATTATCAAAAAGGATCTTCACCTAGATCCTTTTAAATTAAAAATGAAGTTTTA
AATCAATCTAAAGTATATATGAGTAAACTTGGTCTGACAGTTACCAATGCTTAATCAGTGAGGCACCTAT
CTCAGCGATCTGTCTATTTCGTTCATCCATAGTTGCCTGACTCCCCGTCGTGTAGATAACTACGATACGG
GAGGGCTTACCATCTGGCCCCAGTGCTGCAATGATACCGCGAGACCCACGCTCACCGGCTCCAGATTTAT
CAGCAATAAACCAGCCAGCCGGAAGGGCCGAGCGCAGAAGTGGTCCTGCAACTTTATCCGCCTCCATCCA
GTCTATTAATTGTTGCCGGGAAGCTAGAGTAAGTAGTTCGCCAGTTAATAGTTTGCGCAACGTTGTTGCC
ATTGCTACAGGCATCGTGGTGTCACGCTCGTCGTTTGGTATGGCTTCATTCAGCTCCGGTTCCCAACGAT
CAAGGCGAGTTACATGATCCCCCATGTTGTGCAAAAAAGCGGTTAGCTCCTTCGGTCCTCCGATCGTTGT
CAGAAGTAAGTTGGCCGCAGTGTTATCACTCATGGTTATGGCAGCACTGCATAATTCTCTTACTGTCATG
CCATCCGTAAGATGCTTTTCTGTGACTGGTGAGTACTCAACCAAGTCATTCTGAGAATAGTGTATGCGGC
GACCGAGTTGCTCTTGCCCGGCGTCAATACGGGATAATACCGCGCCACATAGCAGAACTTTAAAAGTGCT
CATCATTGGAAAACGTTCTTCGGGGCGAAAACTCTCAAGGATCTTACCGCTGTTGAGATCCAGTTCGATG
TAACCCACTCGTGCACCCAACTGATCTTCAGCATCTTTTACTTTCACCAGCGTTTCTGGGTGAGCAAAAA
CAGGAAGGCAAAATGCCGCAAAAAAGGGAATAAGGGCGACACGGAAATGTTGAATACTCATACTCTTCCT
TTTTCAATATTATTGAAGCATTTATCAGGGTTATTGTCTCATGAGCGGATACATATTTGAATGTATTTAG
AAAAATAAACAAATAGGGGTTCCGCGCACATTTCCCCGAAAAGTGCCACCTGACGTCGACGGATCGGGAG
ATCTCCCGATCCCCTATGGTGCACTCTCAGTACAATCTGCTCTGATGCCGCATAGTTAAGCCAGTATCTG
CTCCCTGCTTGTGTGTTGGAGGTCGCTGAGTAGTGCGCGAGCAAAATTTAAGCTACAACAAGGCAAGGCT
TGACCGACAATTGCATGAAGAATCTGCTTAGGGTTAGGCGTTTTGCGCTGCTTCGCGATGTACGGGCCAG
ATATACGCGTTGACATTGATTATTGACTAGGCTTTTGCAAAAAGCTTTGCAAAGATGGATAAAGTTTTAA
ACAGAGAGGAATCTTTGCAGCTAATGGACCTTCTAGGTCTTGAAAGGAGTGGGAATT
Features (pLannotate 1.2.2; 24 found; start..end, strand, type, name):
      1..1179    +  promoter       EF-1α promoter: strong constitutive promoter for human elongation factor EF-1α
   1196..1214    +  promoter       T7 promoter: promoter for bacteriophage T7 RNA polymerase
   1294..1312    +  protein_bind   attB1 (fragment): mutant version of attB; core recombination site for the Gateway® BP reaction BP Clonase™
   1320..2579    +  CDS            RBM22: RBM22_HUMAN - Also known as ZC3H16. Experimental evidence at protein level: Swiss-Prot protein existence level 1. Required for pre-mRNA splicing as component of the activated spliceosome (PubMed:28502770, PubMed:28076346, PubMed:29361316, PubMed:29360106, PubMed:29301961, PubMed:30705154). Involved in the first step of pre-mRNA splicing. Binds directly to the internal stem- loop (ISL) domain of the U6 snRNA and to the pre-mRNA intron near the 5' splice site during the activation and catalytic phases of the spliceosome cycle. Involved in both translocations of the nuclear SLU7 to the cytoplasm
   2584..2608    -  protein_bind   attB2: mutant version of attB; recombination site for the Gateway® BP reaction BP Clonase™
   2733..2774    +  CDS            V5 tag: epitope tag from simian virus 5
   2787..3173    +  CDS            MS2: bacteriophage MS2 coat protein binds to a specific stem-loop structure in the viral RNA (Peabody, 1993)
   3235..3459    +  polyA_signal   bGH poly(A) signal: bovine growth hormone polyadenylation signal
   3463..3484    +  promoter       SV40 promoter (fragment): SV40 enhancer and early promoter
   3505..3738    +  rep_origin     f1 ori (fragment) (sequence partly withheld): f1 bacteriophage origin of replication; arrow indicates direction of (+) strand synthesis
   3743..3790    +  protein_bind   FRT: FLP-mediated recombination occurs in the 8-bp core sequence TCTAGAAA (Turan and Bode, 2011). FLP recombinase from the Saccharomyces cerevisiae 2μ plasmid
   3798..4820    +  CDS            HygR: aminoglycoside phosphotransferase from E. coli; aph(4)-Ia; confers resistance to hygromycin
   4830..4955    +  CDS            ble (fragment): BLE_KLEPN - Experimental evidence at protein level: Swiss-Prot protein existence level 1. Binding protein with a strong affinity to the bleomycin family of antibiotics. Binds to CL990; an antimitotic-antibiotic compound. From Klebsiella pneumoniae.
   4950..5071    +  polyA_signal   SV40 poly(A) signal: SV40 polyadenylation signal
   5144..5160    -  protein_bind   lac operator: The lac repressor binds to the lac operator to inhibit transcription in E. coli. This inhibition can be relieved by adding lactose or isopropyl-β-D-thiogalactopyranoside (IPTG). lac repressor encoded by lacI
   5168..5198    -  promoter       lac promoter: promoter for the E. coli lac operon
   5213..5234    -  protein_bind   CAP binding site: CAP binding activates transcription in the presence of cAMP. E. coli catabolite activator protein
   5247..5339    -  CDS            lacI (fragment): lac repressor; lacI; The lac repressor binds to the lac operator to inhibit transcription in E. coli. This inhibition can be relieved by adding lactose or isopropyl-β-D-thiogalactopyranoside (IPTG).
   5522..6110    -  rep_origin     ori: high-copy-number ColE1/pMB1/pBR322/pUC origin of replication
   6281..7141    -  CDS            AmpR: β-lactamase; bla; confers resistance to ampicillin, carbenicillin, and related antibiotics
   7142..7246    -  promoter       AmpR promoter: bla
   7305..7357    -  misc_feature   bom (fragment): basis of mobility region from pBR322
   7512..7530    +  enhancer       CMV enhancer (fragment): human cytomegalovirus immediate early enhancer
   7555..7621    +  CDS            small t antigen (fragment): SV40 (simian virus 40) small t antigen
