[The description below was written by a language model from this plasmid's Addgene catalogue record and pLannotate feature annotations shown in this document.]
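Description:
RBM22 is a mammalian expression plasmid built by Gateway cloning into the E2.pEF5-DEST-FL-V5-MCP destination backbone, placing the 1,260 bp human RBM22 open reading frame (no mutations recorded) under the strong constitutive EF-1α promoter. The coding sequence sits between attB1 and attB2 recombination scars and, according to the record, is fused at its C terminus to a V5 epitope tag followed by the bacteriophage MS2 coat protein (MCP). A bGH polyadenylation signal terminates the transcript. A T7 promoter lies just upstream of the insert and serves as a sequencing primer site. In bacteria the plasmid is maintained through a high-copy ColE1/pUC-type origin and selected with ampicillin via the AmpR β-lactamase gene.

RBM22 is a spliceosome component that contacts U6 snRNA and the pre-mRNA intron during splicing. Here it is one member of a collection of RNA-binding proteins prepared for a tethering screen. The MCP moiety binds MS2 stem-loop structures, so the fusion can be artificially recruited to an RNA carrying such hairpins to test how the tethered protein affects that transcript. The associated study concerns mRNA stability and translation, although the reporter itself is not part of this record. The V5 tag allows detection of the fusion protein.

The annotated sequence also contains an FRT site immediately upstream of a hygromycin resistance gene with an SV40 poly(A) signal. No intact promoter is annotated in front of this gene, an arrangement typical of FLP-mediated integration into a genomic FRT landing site, though the record does not state that use. Several other annotations (f1 ori, SV40 promoter, ble, lacI, CMV enhancer, small t antigen) are only fragments and are probably backbone remnants.
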