Addgene plasmid #155889: RBM22
Purpose: For use in RBP tethering screen
Depositing lab: Eugene Yeo. Depositing organization: University of California, San Diego (UCSD). Publication: Large-scale tethered function assays identify factors that regulate mRNA stability and translation. Luo EC, Nathanson JL, Tan FE, Schwartz JL, Schmok JC, Shankar A, Markmiller S, Yee BA, Sathe S, Pratt GA, Scaletta DB, Ha Y, Hill DE, Aigner S, Yeo GW. Nat Struct Mol Biol. 2020 Oct;27(10):989-1000. doi: 10.1038/s41594-020-0477-6. Epub 2020 Aug 17. PubMed 32807991.
Backbone
  Vector backbone: E2.pEF5-DEST-FL-V5-MCP
  Backbone size w/o insert (bp): 7357
  Vector type: Mammalian Expression
Growth in bacteria
  Bacterial resistance: Ampicillin, 100 μg/mL
  Growth temperature: 37°C
  Growth strain: DH5alpha
  Copy number: High Copy
Gene/Insert
  Gene/Insert name: RBM22 (alt name: Accession: AL136933)
  Species: H. sapiens (human)
  Insert size (bp): 1260
  Mutation: none
  Entrez Gene: RBM22 (a.k.a. Cwc2, ZC3H16, fSAP47)
  Promoter: EF-1a
  Tag / fusion protein: V5-MCP (C terminal on backbone)
  Cloning method: Gateway Cloning
  Sequencing primers: 5′ TAATACGACTCACTATAGGG; 3′ gctcgagtctagagggc
Resource information
  A portion of this plasmid was derived from a plasmid made by: DNASU Plasmid Repository Center for Personalized Diagnostics Biodesign Institute
Terms and licenses: Academic/Nonprofit Terms; Industry Terms: Not Available to Industry
How to cite: RBM22 was a gift from Eugene Yeo (Addgene plasmid # 155889 ; http://n2t.net/addgene:155889 ; RRID:Addgene_155889)
