>Addgene plasmid #155889 | RBM22 | depositor partial sequence | sequence record 301292 | Insert Sequence
ATGGCGACCTCTCTGGGTTCCAACACCTACAACAGGCAGAACTGGGAGGATGCGGACTTCCCCATTCTGT
GCCAGACATGTCTTGGAGAAAACCCATATATCCGAATGACCAAAGAAAAGTATGGGAAGGAATGCAAAAT
CTGTGCCAGGCCATTCACAGTGTTTCGCTGGTGCCCTGGAGTCCGCATGCGTTTCAAGAAGACTGAAGTG
TGCCAAACCTGCAGTAAATTGAAGAATGTCTGTCAGACCTGCCTCTTAGACCTAGAGTATGGCCTGCCCA
TCCAGGTTCGTGACGCAGGATTGTCTTTTAAAGATGACATGCCAAAGTCAGATGTCAACAAAGAGTACTA
TACACAGAATATGGAGAGAGAGATTTCTAACTCTGATGGAACACGGCCAGTTGGCATGCTGGGGAAAGCC
ACATCTACCAGTGACATGCTGCTCAAACTGGCCCGGACCACACCCTACTACAAAAGGAATCGACCCCACA
TTTGCTCCTTCTGGGTGAAAGGAGAGTGTAAGAGAGGAGAGGAATGTCCATACAGACATGAGAAGCCTAC
AGATCCAGATGACCCCCTTGCTGATCAGAATATTAAAGACCGTTATTACGGAATCAATGATCCTGTAGCT
GACAAGCTTCTAAAGCGGGCTTCAACAATGCCTCGGCTGGACCCACCAGAGGATAAAACTATCACCACAC
TATATGTTGGTGGTCTAGGTGATACCATTACTGAGACAGATTTAAGAAATCATTTCTACCAGTTCGGAGA
GATCCGGACGATCACTGTTGTGCAGAGACAGCAGTGTGCTTTCATCCAGTTTGCCACACGGCAGGCTGCA
GAAGTGGCTGCTGAGAAGTCCTTTAATAAGTTGATTGTAAATGGCCGCAGACTGAATGTGAAATGGGGAA
GATCCCAGGCAGCCAGAGGAAAAGAAAAAGAGAAAGATGGAACTACAGACTCTGGGATCAAACTAGAACC
TGTTCCAGGATTGCCAGGAGCTCTTCCTCCTCCTCCTGCAGCAGAAGAAGAAGCCTCTGCCAACTACTTC
AACTTGCCCCCAAGTGGTCCTCCAGCTGTGGTGAACATTGCTCTGCCACCGCCCCCTGGCATTGCTCCAC
CCCCACCCCCAGGTTTTGGGCCACACATGTTCCACCCAATGGGACCACCCCCTCCTTTCATGCGGGCTCC
AGGACCAATCCACTATCCTTCTCAGGACCCTCAGAGGATGGGAGCTCATGCTGGAAAACACAGCAGCCCC
